Addgene plasmid #246372: CAG-rtTA-2A-tagBFP-bGH_pKG3264
Purpose: Expression plasmid for rtTA-2A-tagBFP driven from the CAG promoter
Depositing lab: Kate Galloway. Publication: Programmable promoter editing for precise control of transgene expression. Kabaria SR, Bae Y, Ehmann ME, Lende-Dorn BA, Beitz AM, Peterman EL, Love KS, Ploessl DS, Galloway KE. Nat Biotechnol. 2025 Oct 13. doi: 10.1038/s41587-025-02854-y. PubMed 41083901.
Backbone
  Vector backbone: Galloway Lab pSHIP Backbone
  Vector type: Mammalian Expression, Synthetic Biology
Growth in bacteria
  Bacterial resistance: Kanamycin, 50 μg/mL
  Growth temperature: 30°C
  Growth strain: NEB Stable
  Copy number: Unknown
Gene/Insert
  Gene/Insert name: rtTA
  Species: Other
  Mutation: none
  Cloning method: Golden Gate
Terms and licenses: Academic/Nonprofit Terms; Industry Terms: Not Available to Industry
Depositor comments: Also contains a co-transcribed tagBFP . Please visit https://doi.org/10.1101/2024.06.19.599813 for bioRxiv preprint.
How to cite: CAG-rtTA-2A-tagBFP-bGH_pKG3264 was a gift from Kate Galloway (Addgene plasmid # 246372 ; http://n2t.net/addgene:246372 ; RRID:Addgene_246372)
