[The description below was written by a language model from this plasmid's Addgene catalogue record and pLannotate feature annotations shown in this document.]
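Description:
CAG-rtTA-2A-tagBFP-bGH_pKG3264 is a 5.5 kb mammalian expression plasmid built by Golden Gate assembly in the depositing lab's pSHIP backbone and classed as a synthetic biology part. It is propagated in E. coli through a high-copy ColE1/pUC-type origin and selected with kanamycin via an aph(3')-Ia aminoglycoside phosphotransferase gene. Two rrnB terminators (T1 and T2) sit between the bacterial backbone and the mammalian cassette, presumably insulating the insert from read-through transcription in bacteria.

The payload is a single transcription unit driven by the CAG promoter, annotated here as its three components: the CMV immediate-early enhancer, the chicken β-actin promoter and a chimeric chicken β-actin/rabbit β-globin intron, a combination that gives strong constitutive expression in many mammalian cell types. Downstream lies the reverse tetracycline-controlled transactivator rtTA. The automated annotation labels only its TetR-derived DNA-binding portion, and the unannotated stretch that follows would be consistent with the fused activation domain and the 2A element named in the construct title, though these are not annotated individually. The 2A peptide causes ribosomal skipping, so rtTA and the blue fluorescent protein TagBFP are produced as separate proteins from one mRNA, which ends at the bovine growth hormone polyadenylation signal.

In use, the plasmid supplies rtTA, which binds tet-operator-containing promoters and activates them in the presence of doxycycline, while TagBFP fluorescence marks cells that received the plasmid and reports approximate expression level. The record places it in work on tuning transgene expression through promoter editing. No mammalian-specific selection cassette is annotated.
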