Features (pLannotate 1.2.2; 10 found; start..end, strand, type, name):
    122..931     +  CDS            KanR: aminoglycoside phosphotransferase; aph(3')-Ia; confers resistance to kanamycin in bacteria or G418 (Geneticin®) in eukaryotes
   1021..1609    +  rep_origin     ori: high-copy-number ColE1/pMB1/pBR322/pUC origin of replication
   1777..1820    -  terminator     rrnB T1 terminator: Escherichia coli rrnB; transcription terminator T1 from the E. coli rrnB gene
   1952..1979    +  terminator     rrnB T2 terminator: transcription terminator T2 from the E. coli rrnB gene
   2109..2412    +  enhancer       CMV enhancer: human cytomegalovirus immediate early enhancer
   2414..2691    +  promoter       chicken β-actin promoter: No description available
   2692..3708    +  intron         chimeric intron: chimera between introns from chicken β-actin and rabbit β-globin
   3768..4385    +  CDS            tetR: TETR2_ECOLX - Experimental evidence at protein level: Swiss-Prot protein existence level 1. TetR is the repressor of the tetracycline resistance element; its N-terminal region forms a helix-turn-helix structure and binds DNA. Binding of tetracycline to TetR reduces the repressor affinity for the tetracycline resistance gene (tetA) promoter operator sites. From Escherichia coli.
   4590..5288    +  CDS            TagBFP: TagBFP is a basic (constitutively fluorescent) blue fluorescent protein published in 2008, derived from Entacmaea quadricolor. It is reported to be a very rapidly-maturing monomer with very low acid sensitivity.
   5303..5527    +  polyA_signal   bGH poly(A) signal: bovine growth hormone polyadenylation signal
>Addgene plasmid #246372 | CAG-rtTA-2A-tagBFP-bGH_pKG3264 | addgene full sequence | sequence record 492549 | Addgene NGS Result
CGCTCGCTGACTGCAGGTGCCCGTGTCTCAAAATCTCTGATGTTACATTGCACAAGATAAAAATATATCA
TCATGAACAATAAAACTGTCTGCTTACATAAACAGTAATACAAGGGGTGTTATGAGCCATATTCAACGGG
AAACGTCGAGGCCGCGATTAAATTCCAACATGGATGCTGATTTATATGGGTATAAATGGGCTCGCGATAA
TGTCGGGCAATCAGGTGCGACAATCTATCGCTTGTATGGGAAGCCCGATGCGCCAGAGTTGTTTCTGAAA
CATGGCAAAGGTAGCGTTGCCAATGATGTTACAGATGAGATGGTCAGACTAAACTGGCTGACGGAATTTA
TGCCTCTTCCGACCATCAAGCATTTTATCCGTACTCCTGGTGATGCATGGTTACTCACCACTGCGATCCC
CGGAAAAACAGCATTCCAGGTATTAGAAGAATATCCTGATTCAGGTGAAAATATTGTTGATGCGCTGGCA
GTGTTCCTGCGCCGGTTGCATTCGATTCCTGTTTGTAATTGTCCTTTTAACAGCGATCGCGTATTTCGTC
TAGCTCAGGCGCAATCACGAATGAATAACGGTTTGGTTGATGCGAGTGATTTTGATGACGAGCGTAATGG
CTGGCCTGTTGAACAAGTCTGGAAAGAAATGCATAAACTTTTGCCATTCTCACCGGATTCAGTCGTCACT
CATGGTGATTTCTCACTTGATAACCTTATTTTTGACGAGGGGAAATTAATAGGTTGTATTGATGTTGGAC
GAGTCGGAATCGCAGACCGATACCAGGATCTTGCCATCCTATGGAACTGCCTCGGTGAGTTTTCTCCTTC
ATTACAGAAACGGCTTTTTCAAAAATATGGTATTGATAATCCTGATATGAATAAATTGCAGTTTCATTTG
ATGCTCGATGAGTTTTTCTAATCAGAATTGGTTAATTGGTTGTAACATTATTCAGATTGGGCCCCGTTCC
ACTGAGCGTCAGACCCCGTAGAAAAGATCAAAGGATCTTCTTGAGATCCTTTTTTTCTGCGCGTAATCTG
CTGCTTGCAAACAAAAAAACCACCGCTACCAGCGGTGGTTTGTTTGCCGGATCAAGAGCTACCAACTCTT
TTTCCGAAGGTAACTGGCTTCAGCAGAGCGCAGATACCAAATACTGTTCTTCTAGTGTAGCCGTAGTTAG
GCCACCACTTCAAGAACTCTGTAGCACCGCCTACATACCTCGCTCTGCTAATCCTGTTACCAGTGGCTGC
TGCCAGTGGCGATAAGTCGTGTCTTACCGGGTTGGACTCAAGACGATAGTTACCGGATAAGGCGCAGCGG
TCGGGCTGAACGGGGGGTTCGTGCACACAGCCCAGCTTGGAGCGAACGACCTACACCGAACTGAGATACC
TACAGCGTGAGCTATGAGAAAGCGCCACGCTTCCCGAAGGGAGAAAGGCGGACAGGTATCCGGTAAGCGG
CAGGGTCGGAACAGGAGAGCGCACGAGGGAGCTTCCAGGGGGAAACGCCTGGTATCTTTATAGTCCTGTC
GGGTTTCGCCACCTCTGACTTGAGCGTCGATTTTTGTGATGCTCGTCAGGGGGGCGGAGCCTATGGAAAA
ACGCCAGCAACGCGGCCTTTTTACGGTTCCTGGCCTTTTGCTGGCCTTTTGCTCACATGTTCTTTCCTGC
GTTATCCCCTGATTCTGTGGATAACCGTATTACCGCTAGCATGGATCTCGGGGACGTCTAACTACTAAGC
GAGAGTAGGGAACTGCCAGGCATCAAATAAAACGAAAGGCTCAGTCGGAAGACTGGGCCTTTCGTTTTAT
CTGTTGTTTGTCGGTGAACGCTCTCCTGAGTAGGACAAATCCGCCGGGAGCGGATTTGAACGTTGTGAAG
CAACGGCCCGGAGGGTGGCGGGCAGGACGCCCGCCATAAACTGCCAGGCATCAAACTAAGCAGAAGGCCA
TCCTGACGGATGGCCTTTTTGCGTTTCTACAAACTCTTCCTGTTAGTTAGTTACTTAAGCTCGGGCCCAC
CTGCAGTCTACTTACTACTAGTTATTAATAGTAATCAATTACGGGGTCATTAGTTCATAGCCCATATATG
GAGTTCCGCGTTACATAACTTACGGTAAATGGCCCGCCTGGCTGACCGCCCAACGACCCCCGCCCATTGA
CGTCAATAATGACGTATGTTCCCATAGTAACGCCAATAGGGACTTTCCATTGACGTCAATGGGTGGAGTA
TTTACGGTAAACTGCCCACTTGGCAGTACATCAAGTGTATCATATGCCAAGTACGCCCCCTATTGACGTC
AATGACGGTAAATGGCCCGCCTGGCATTATGCCCAGTACATGACCTTATGGGACTTTCCTACTTGGCAGT
ACATCTACGTATTAGTCATCGCTATTACCATGGTCGAGGTGAGCCCCACGTTCTGCTTCACTCTCCCCAT
CTCCCCCCCCTCCCCACCCCCAATTTTGTATTTATTTATTTTTTAATTATTTTGTGCAGCGATGGGGGCG
GGGGGGGGGGGGGGGGGCGCCCCGGGGGGGGGGGGGGGGGGGGGGGGGGGGGGGGGGGGGAGGCGGAGAG
GTGCGGCGGCAGCCAATCAGAGCGGCGCGCTCCGAAAGTTTCCTTTTATGGCGAGGCGGCGGCGGCGGCG
GCCCTATAAAAAGCGAAGCGCGCGGCGGGCGGGAGTCGCTGCGCGCTGCCTTCGCCCCGTGCCCCGCTCC
GCCGCCGCCTCGCGCCGCCCGCCCCGGCTCTGACTGACCGCGTTACTCCCACAGGTGAGCGGGCGGGACG
GCCCTTCTCCTCCGGGCTGTAATTAGCGCTTGGTTTAATGACGGCTTGTTTCTTTTCTGTGGCTGCGTGA
AAGCCTTGAGGGGCTCCGGGAGGGCCCTTTGTGCGGGGGGAGCGGCTCGGGGGGTGCGTGCGTGTGTGTG
TGCGTGGGGAGCGCCGCGTGCGGCTCCGCGCTGCCCGGCGGCTGTGAGCGCTGCGGGCGCGGCGCGGGGC
TTTGTGCGCTCCGCAGTGTGCGCGAGGGGAGCGCGGCCGGGGGCGGTGCCCCGCGGTGCGGGGGGGGCTG
CGAGGGGAACAAAGGCTGCGTGCGGGGTGTGTGCGTGGGGGGGTGAGCAGGGGGTGTGGGCGCGTCGGTC
GGGCTGCAACCCCCCCTGCACCCCCCTCCCCGAGTTGCTGAGCACGGCCCGGCTTCGGGTGCGGGGCTCC
GTACGGGGCGTGGCGCGGGGCTCGCCGTGCCGGGCGGGGGGTGGCGGCAGGTGGGGGTGCCGGGCGGGGC
GGGGCCGCCTCGGGCCGGGGAGGGCTCGGGGGAGGGGCGCGGCGGCCCCCGGAGCGCCGGCGGCTGTCGA
GGCGCGGCGAGCCGCAGCCATTGCCTTTTATGGTAATCGTGCGAGAGGGCGCAGGGACTTCCTTTGTCCC
AAATCTGTGCGGAGCCGAAATCTGGGAGGCGCCGCCGCACCCCCTCTAGCGGGCGCGGGGCGAAGCGGTG
CGGCGCCGGCAGGAAGGAAATGGGCGGGGAGGGCCTTCGTGCGTCGCCGCGCCGCCGTCCCCTTCTCCCT
CTCCAGCCTCGGGGCTGTCCGCGGGGGGACGGCTGCCTTCGGGGGGGACGGGGCAGGGCGGGGTTCGGCT
TCTGGCGTGTGACCGGCGGCTCTAGAGCCTCTGCTAACCATGTTCATGCCTTCTTCTTTTTCCTACAGCT
CCTGGGCAACGTGCTGGTTATTGTGCTGTCTCATCATTTTGGCAAAAATGTGCCACCATGAGCCGGCTGG
ACAAGAGCAAAGTGATCAACAGCGCCCTGGAACTGCTGAACGGCGTGGGCATCGAGGGCCTGACCACCCG
GAAGCTGGCCCAGAAACTGGGCGTGGAACAGCCCACCCTGTACTGGCACGTGAAGAACAAGCGGGCCCTG
CTGGACGCCCTGCCCATCGAGATGCTGGACCGGCACCACACCCACAGCTGCCCTCTGGAAGGCGAGAGCT
GGCAGGACTTCCTGCGGAACAACGCCAAGAGCTACAGATGCGCCCTGCTGAGCCACCGGGACGGCGCCAA
AGTGCACCTGGGCACCAGACCCACCGAGAAGCAGTACGAGACACTGGAAAACCAGCTGGCCTTCCTGTGC
CAGCAGGGCTTCAGCCTGGAAAACGCCCTGTACGCCCTGAGCGCCGTGGGCCACTTCACCCTGGGCTGCG
TGCTGGAAGAACAGGAACACCAGGTCGCCAAAGAGGAAAGAGAGACACCCACCACCGACAGCATGCCCCC
CCTGCTGAAGCAGGCCATCGAGCTGTTCGACAGACAGGGCGCCGAGCCCGCCTTCCTGTTCGGCCTGGAA
CTGATCATCTGCGGCCTCGAGAAGCAGCTGAAGTGCGAGAGCGGCGGACCCACCGACGCCCTGGACGACT
TCGACCTGGACATGCTGCCCGCCGATGCCCTGGATGATTTTGATCTGGATATGCTCCCTGCTGACGCTCT
CGATGACTTCGATCTCGATATGCTGCCAGGCGGAAGCGGAGCTACTAACTTCAGCCTGCTGAAGCAGGCT
GGAGACGTGGAGGAGAACCCTGGACCTGCACCAGGAAGTATGAGCGAGCTGATTAAGGAGAACATGCACA
TGAAGCTGTACATGGAGGGCACCGTGGACAACCATCACTTCAAGTGCACATCCGAGGGCGAAGGCAAGCC
CTACGAGGGCACCCAGACCATGAGAATCAAGGTGGTCGAGGGCGGCCCTCTCCCCTTCGCCTTCGACATC
CTGGCTACTAGCTTCCTCTACGGCAGCAAGACCTTCATCAACCACACCCAGGGCATCCCCGACTTCTTCA
AGCAGTCCTTCCCTGAGGGCTTCACATGGGAGAGAGTCACCACATACGAAGACGGGGGCGTGCTGACCGC
TACCCAGGACACCAGCCTCCAGGACGGCTGCCTCATCTACAACGTCAAGATCAGAGGGGTGAACTTCACA
TCCAACGGCCCTGTGATGCAGAAGAAAACACTCGGCTGGGAGGCCTTCACCGAGACGCTGTACCCCGCTG
ACGGCGGCCTGGAAGGCAGAAACGACATGGCCCTGAAGCTCGTGGGCGGGAGCCATCTGATCGCAAACAT
CAAGACCACATATAGATCCAAGAAACCCGCTAAGAACCTCAAGATGCCTGGCGTCTACTATGTGGACTAC
AGACTGGAAAGAATCAAGGAGGCCAACAACGAAACGTACGTCGAGCAGCACGAGGTGGCAGTGGCCAGAT
ACTGCGACCTCCCTAGCAAACTGGGGCACAAGCTTAATTAACAACGTTGCACCTGTGCCTTCTAGTTGCC
AGCCATCTGTTGTTTGCCCCTCCCCCGTGCCTTCCTTGACCCTGGAAGGTGCCACTCCCACTGTCCTTTC
CTAATAAAATGAGGAAATTGCATCGCATTGTCTGAGTAGGTGTCATTCTATTCTGGGGGGTGGGGTGGGG
CAGGACAGCAAGGGGGAGGATTGGGAAGACAATAGCAGGCATGCTGGGGATGCGGTGGGCTCTATGG
