>Addgene plasmid #246372 | CAG-rtTA-2A-tagBFP-bGH_pKG3264 | depositor partial sequence | sequence record 484395 | rtTA-2A-tagBFP
ATGAGCCGGCTGGACAAGAGCAAAGTGATCAACAGCGCCCTGGAACTGCTGAACGGCGTGGGCATCGAGG
GCCTGACCACCCGGAAGCTGGCCCAGAAACTGGGCGTGGAACAGCCCACCCTGTACTGGCACGTGAAGAA
CAAGCGGGCCCTGCTGGACGCCCTGCCCATCGAGATGCTGGACCGGCACCACACCCACAGCTGCCCTCTG
GAAGGCGAGAGCTGGCAGGACTTCCTGCGGAACAACGCCAAGAGCTACAGATGCGCCCTGCTGAGCCACC
GGGACGGCGCCAAAGTGCACCTGGGCACCAGACCCACCGAGAAGCAGTACGAGACACTGGAAAACCAGCT
GGCCTTCCTGTGCCAGCAGGGCTTCAGCCTGGAAAACGCCCTGTACGCCCTGAGCGCCGTGGGCCACTTC
ACCCTGGGCTGCGTGCTGGAAGAACAGGAACACCAGGTCGCCAAAGAGGAAAGAGAGACACCCACCACCG
ACAGCATGCCCCCCCTGCTGAAGCAGGCCATCGAGCTGTTCGACAGACAGGGCGCCGAGCCCGCCTTCCT
GTTCGGCCTGGAACTGATCATCTGCGGCCTCGAGAAGCAGCTGAAGTGCGAGAGCGGCGGACCCACCGAC
GCCCTGGACGACTTCGACCTGGACATGCTGCCCGCCGATGCCCTGGATGATTTTGATCTGGATATGCTCC
CTGCTGACGCTCTCGATGACTTCGATCTCGATATGCTGCCAGGCGGAAGCGGAGCTACTAACTTCAGCCT
GCTGAAGCAGGCTGGAGACGTGGAGGAGAACCCTGGACCTGCACCAGGAAGTATGAGCGAGCTGATTAAG
GAGAACATGCACATGAAGCTGTACATGGAGGGCACCGTGGACAACCATCACTTCAAGTGCACATCCGAGG
GCGAAGGCAAGCCCTACGAGGGCACCCAGACCATGAGAATCAAGGTGGTCGAGGGCGGCCCTCTCCCCTT
CGCCTTCGACATCCTGGCTACTAGCTTCCTCTACGGCAGCAAGACCTTCATCAACCACACCCAGGGCATC
CCCGACTTCTTCAAGCAGTCCTTCCCTGAGGGCTTCACATGGGAGAGAGTCACCACATACGAAGACGGGG
GCGTGCTGACCGCTACCCAGGACACCAGCCTCCAGGACGGCTGCCTCATCTACAACGTCAAGATCAGAGG
GGTGAACTTCACATCCAACGGCCCTGTGATGCAGAAGAAAACACTCGGCTGGGAGGCCTTCACCGAGACG
CTGTACCCCGCTGACGGCGGCCTGGAAGGCAGAAACGACATGGCCCTGAAGCTCGTGGGCGGGAGCCATC
TGATCGCAAACATCAAGACCACATATAGATCCAAGAAACCCGCTAAGAACCTCAAGATGCCTGGCGTCTA
CTATGTGGACTACAGACTGGAAAGAATCAAGGAGGCCAACAACGAAACGTACGTCGAGCAGCACGAGGTG
GCAGTGGCCAGATACTGCGACCTCCCTAGCAAACTGGGGCACAAGCTTAATTAA
